>Addgene plasmid #73892 | pFA6a-hygML | depositor full sequence | sequence record 160578 | pFA6a-hygML sequence 4289 bps
GACGTCTAAGAAACCATTATTATCATGACATTAACCTATAAAAATAGGCGTATCACGAGGCCCTTTCGTC
TCGCGCGTTTCGGTGATGACGGTGAAAACCTCTGACACATGCAGCTCCCGGAGACGGTCACAGCTTGTCT
GTAAGCGGATGCCGGGAGCAGACAAGCCCGTCAGGGCGCGTCAGCGGGTGTTGGCGGGTGTCGGGGCTGG
CTTAACTATGCGGCATCAGAGCAGATTGTACTGAGAGTGCACCATATGGACATATTGTCGTTAGAACGCG
GCTACAATTAATACATAACCTTATGTATCATACACATACGATTTAGGTGACACTATAGAACGCGGCCGCC
AGCTGAAGCTTCGTACGCTGCAGGTCGACGGATCCCCGGGTTAATTAAGGCGCGCCAGATCTGTTTAGCT
TGCCTCGTCCCCGCCGGGTCACCCGGCCAGCGACATGGAGGCCCAGAATACCCTCCTTGACAGTCTTGAC
GTGCGCAGCTCAGGGGCATGATGTGACTGTCGCCCGTACATTTAGCCCATACATCCCCATGTATAATCAT
TTGCATCCATACATTTTGATGGCCGCACGGCGCGAAGCAAAAATTACGGCTCCTCGCTGCGGACCTGCGA
GCAGGGAAACGCTCCCCTCACAGACGCGTTGAATTGTCCCCACGCCGCGCCCCTGTAGAGAAATATAAAA
GGTTAGGATTTGCCACTGAGGTTCTTCTTTCATATACTTCCTTTTAAAATCTTGCTAGGATACAGTTCTC
ACATCACATCCGAACATAAACAACCATGGGTAAAAAGCCTGAACTCACCGCGACGTCTGTCGAGAAGTTT
CTGATCGAAAAGTTCGACAGCGTCTCCGACCTGATGCGGCTCTCGGAGGGCGAAGAATCTCGTGCTTTCA
GCTTCGATGTAGGAGGGCGTGGATATGTCCTGCGGGTAAATAGCTGCGCCGATGGTTTCTACAAAGATCG
TTATGTTTATCGGCACTTTGCATCGGCCGCGCTCCCGATTCCGGAAGTGCTTGACATTGGGGAATTCAGC
GAGAGCCTGACCTATTGCATCTCCCGCCGTGCACAGGGTGTCACGTTGCAAGACCTGCCTGAAACCGAAC
TGCCCGCTGTTCTGCAGCCGGTCGCGGAGGCCATGGATGCGATCGCTGCGGCCGATCTTAGCCAGACGAG
CGGGTTCGGCCCATTCGGACCGCAAGGAATCGGTCAATACACTACATGGCGTGATTTCATATGCGCGATT
GCTGATCCCCATGTGTATCACTGGCAAACTGTGATGGACGACACCGTCAGTGCGTCCGTCGCGCAGGCTC
TCGATGAGCTGATGCTTTGGGCCGAGGACTGCCCCGAAGTCCGGCACCTCATGCACGCGGATTTCGGCTC
CAACAATGTCCTGACGGACAATGGCCGCATAACAGCGGTCATTGACTGGAGCGAGGCGATGTTCGGGGAT
TCCCAATACGAGGTCGCCAACATCTTCTTCTGGAGGCCGTGGTTGGCTTGTATGGAGCAGCAGACGCGCT
ACTTCGAGCGGAGGCATCCGGAGCTTGCAGGATCGCCGCGGCTCCGGGCGTATATGCTCCGCATTGGTCT
TGACCAACTCTATCAGAGCTTGGTTGACGGCAATTTCGATGATGCAGCTTGGGCGCAGGGTCGATGCGAC
GCAATCGTCCGATCCGGAGCCGGGACTGTCGGGCGTACACAAATCGCCCGCAGAAGCGCGGCCGTCTGGA
CCGATGGCTGTGTAGAAGTAGCTAGCTAATCGATTAGCTGCAGTAATCCTTGCTTAAAAAGATTCTCTTT
TTTTATGATATTTGTACATAAACTTTATAAATGAAATTCATAATAGAAACGACACGAAATTACAAAATGG
AATATGTTCATAGGGTAGACGAAACTATATACGCAATCTACATACATTTATCAAGAAGGAGAAAAAGGAG
GATGTAAAGGAATACAGGTAAGCAAATTGATACTAATGGCTCAACGTGATAAGGAAAAAGAATTGCACTT
TAACATTAATATTGACAAGGAGGAGGGCACCACACAAAAAGTTAGGTGTAACAGAAAATCATGAAACTAT
GATTCCTAATTTATATATTGGAGGATTTTCTCTAAAAAAAAAAAAATACAACAAATAAAAAACACTCAAT
GACCTGACCATTTGATGGAGTTTAAACGAGCTCGAATTCATCGATGATATCAGATCCACTAGTGGCCTAT
GCGGCCGCGGATCTGCCGGTCTCCCTATAGTGAGTCGTATTAATTTCGATAAGCCAGGTTAACCTGCATT
AATGAATCGGCCAACGCGCGGGGAGAGGCGGTTTGCGTATTGGGCGCTCTTCCGCTTCCTCGCTCACTGA
CTCGCTGCGCTCGGTCGTTCGGCTGCGGCGAGCGGTATCAGCTCACTCAAAGGCGGTAATACGGTTATCC
ACAGAATCAGGGGATAACGCAGGAAAGAACATGTGAGCAAAAGGCCAGCAAAAGGCCAGGAACCGTAAAA
AGGCCGCGTTGCTGGCGTTTTTCCATAGGCTCCGCCCCCCTGACGAGCATCACAAAAATCGACGCTCAAG
TCAGAGGTGGCGAAACCCGACAGGACTATAAAGATACCAGGCGTTTCCCCCTGGAAGCTCCCTCGTGCGC
TCTCCTGTTCCGACCCTGCCGCTTACCGGATACCTGTCCGCCTTTCTCCCTTCGGGAAGCGTGGCGCTTT
CTCAATGCTCACGCTGTAGGTATCTCAGTTCGGTGTAGGTCGTTCGCTCCAAGCTGGGCTGTGTGCACGA
ACCCCCCGTTCAGCCCGACCGCTGCGCCTTATCCGGTAACTATCGTCTTGAGTCCAACCCGGTAAGACAC
GACTTATCGCCACTGGCAGCAGCCACTGGTAACAGGATTAGCAGAGCGAGGTATGTAGGCGGTGCTACAG
AGTTCTTGAAGTGGTGGCCTAACTACGGCTACACTAGAAGGACAGTATTTGGTATCTGCGCTCTGCTGAA
GCCAGTTACCTTCGGAAAAAGAGTTGGTAGCTCTTGATCCGGCAAACAAACCACCGCTGGTAGCGGTGGT
TTTTTTGTTTGCAAGCAGCAGATTACGCGCAGAAAAAAAGGATCTCAAGAAGATCCTTTGATCTTTTCTA
CGGGGTCTGACGCTCAGTGGAACGAAAACTCACGTTAAGGGATTTTGGTCATGAGATTATCAAAAAGGAT
CTTCACCTAGATCCTTTTAAATTAAAAATGAAGTTTTAAATCAATCTAAAGTATATATGAGTAAACTTGG
TCTGACAGTTACCAATGCTTAATCAGTGAGGCACCTATCTCAGCGATCTGTCTATTTCGTTCATCCATAG
TTGCCTGACTCCCCGTCGTGTAGATAACTACGATACGGGAGGGCTTACCATCTGGCCCCAGTGCTGCAAT
GATACCGCGAGACCCACGCTCACCGGCTCCAGATTTATCAGCAATAAACCAGCCAGCCGGAAGGGCCGAG
CGCAGAAGTGGTCCTGCAACTTTATCCGCCTCCATCCAGTCTATTAATTGTTGCCGGGAAGCTAGAGTAA
GTAGTTCGCCAGTTAATAGTTTGCGCAACGTTGTTGCCATTGCTACAGGCATCGTGGTGTCACGCTCGTC
GTTTGGTATGGCTTCATTCAGCTCCGGTTCCCAACGATCAAGGCGAGTTACATGATCCCCCATGTTGTGC
AAAAAAGCGGTTAGCTCCTTCGGTCCTCCGATCGTTGTCAGAAGTAAGTTGGCCGCAGTGTTATCACTCA
TGGTTATGGCAGCACTGCATAATTCTCTTACTGTCATGCCATCCGTAAGATGCTTTTCTGTGACTGGTGA
GTACTCAACCAAGTCATTCTGAGAATAGTGTATGCGGCGACCGAGTTGCTCTTGCCCGGCGTCAATACGG
GATAATACCGCGCCACATAGCAGAACTTTAAAAGTGCTCATCATTGGAAAACGTTCTTCGGGGCGAAAAC
TCTCAAGGATCTTACCGCTGTTGAGATCCAGTTCGATGTAACCCACTCGTGCACCCAACTGATCTTCAGC
ATCTTTTACTTTCACCAGCGTTTCTGGGTGAGCAAAAACAGGAAGGCAAAATGCCGCAAAAAAGGGAATA
AGGGCGACACGGAAATGTTGAATACTCATACTCTTCCTTTTTCAATATTATTGAAGCATTTATCAGGGTT
ATTGTCTCATGAGCGGATACATATTTGAATGTATTTAGAAAAATAAACAAATAGGGGTTCCGCGCACATT
TCCCCGAAAAGTGCCACCT
Features (pLannotate 1.2.2; 9 found; start..end, strand, type, name):
     70..105     +  CDS            rop (fragment): Rop protein, which maintains plasmids at low copy number; rop
    207..258     +  misc_feature   bom (fragment): basis of mobility region from pBR322
    321..339     +  promoter       SP6 promoter: promoter for bacteriophage SP6 RNA polymerase
    452..1770    +  gene           hphMX6 (fragment): yeast selectable marker conferring hygromycin resistance
   2264..2282    -  promoter       T7 promoter: promoter for bacteriophage T7 RNA polymerase
   2304..2357    -  CDS            lacI (fragment): lac repressor; lacI; The lac repressor binds to the lac operator to inhibit transcription in E. coli. This inhibition can be relieved by adding lactose or isopropyl-β-D-thiogalactopyranoside (IPTG).
   2540..3128    -  rep_origin     ori: high-copy-number ColE1/pMB1/pBR322/pUC origin of replication
   3299..4159    -  CDS            AmpR: β-lactamase; bla; confers resistance to ampicillin, carbenicillin, and related antibiotics
   4160..4264    -  promoter       AmpR promoter: bla
