[The description below was written by a language model from this plasmid's Addgene catalogue record and pLannotate feature annotations shown in this document.]
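Description:
pFA6a-hygML is a 4,289 bp marker-cassette plasmid derived from pFA6a-hygMX6, catalogued as a bacterial/yeast expression vector and intended as a source of a drug selection marker for fission yeast (Schizosaccharomyces pombe). It is propagated in E. coli through a high-copy ColE1/pUC-type origin of replication and selected with ampicillin via the β-lactamase gene (AmpR) and its native bla promoter. No yeast origin of replication or autonomously replicating sequence is annotated, which fits the usual role of pFA6a-series plasmids as templates from which a marker cassette is taken for chromosomal integration rather than as episomes maintained in yeast.

The payload is the hygML cassette. The feature table identifies it as a partial match to hphMX6, the yeast selectable marker conferring hygromycin resistance, covering about 1.3 kb. About 500 bp between the end of this match and the T7 promoter carries no annotation, which suggests that part of the original MX6 module has been altered or replaced. The record does not state what the "ML" modification consists of, nor does it separately annotate the promoter and terminator driving the resistance gene. The cassette is flanked by bacteriophage SP6 and T7 promoters, standard backbone elements of this vector family. The short rop, bom and lacI fragments detected are backbone remnants, not functional genes. According to the associated publication title, the plasmid belongs to a set of sequential and counter-selectable cassettes for fission yeast, so its typical use is hygromycin-based selection of genome modifications such as gene deletions or tagging in S. pombe.
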