Addgene plasmid #73892: pFA6a-hygML
Purpose: fission yeast drug selection marker
Depositing lab: Kazunori Tomita. Depositing organization: University College London. Publication: Sequential and counter-selectable cassettes for fission yeast. Amelina H, Moiseeva V, Collopy LC, Pearson SR, Armstrong CA, Tomita K. BMC Biotechnol. 2016 Nov 8;16(1):76. 10.1186/s12896-016-0307-4 PubMed 27825338.
Backbone
  Vector backbone: pFA6a-hygMX6
  Vector type: Bacterial Expression, Yeast Expression
Growth in bacteria
  Bacterial resistance: Ampicillin, 100 μg/mL
  Growth temperature: 37°C
  Growth strain: DH5alpha
  Copy number: Unknown
Gene/Insert
  Gene/Insert name: hygML
  Species: S. pombe (fission yeast)
Terms and licenses: Academic/Nonprofit Terms; Industry Terms: Not Available to Industry
How to cite: pFA6a-hygML was a gift from Kazunori Tomita (Addgene plasmid # 73892 ; http://n2t.net/addgene:73892 ; RRID:Addgene_73892)
