>Addgene plasmid #73892 | pFA6a-hygML | addgene partial sequence | sequence record 149473 | SP6 5'-ATTTAGGTGACACTATAG-3'
GTCGACGGATCCCCGGGTTAATTAAGGCGCGCCAGATCTGTTTAGCTTGCCTCGTCCCCGCCGGGTCACC
CGGCCAGCGACATGGAGGCCCAGAATACCCTCCTTGACAGTCTTGACGTGCGCAGCTCAGGGGCATGATG
TGACTGTCGCCCGTACATTTAGCCCATACATCCCCATGTATAATCATTTGCATCCATACATTTTGATGGC
CGCACGGCGCGAAGCAAAAATTACGGCTCCTCGCTGCGGACCTGCGAGCAGGGAAACGCTCCCCTCACAG
ACGCGTTGAATTGTCCCCACGCCGCGCCCCTGTAGAGAAATATAAAAGGTTAGGATTTGCCACTGAGGTT
CTTCTTTCATATACTTCCTTTTAAAATCTTGCTAGGATACAGTTCTCACATCACATCCGAACATAAACAA
CCATGGGTAAAAAGCCTGAACTCACCGCGACGTCTGTCGAGAAGTTTCTGATCGAAAAGTTCGACAGCGT
CTCCGACCTGATGCGGCTCTCGGAGGGCGAAGAATCTCGTGCTTTCAGCTTCGATGTAGGAGGGCGTGGA
TATGTCCTGCGGGTAAATAGCTGCGCCGATGGTTTCTACAAAGATCGTTATGTTTATCGGCACTTTGCAT
CGGCCGCGCTCCCGATTCCGGAAGTGCTTGACATTGGGGAATTCAGCGAGAGCCTGACCTATTGCATCTC
CCGCCGTGCACAGGGTGTCACGTTGCAAGACCTGCCTGAAACCGAACTGCCCGCTGTTCTGCAGCCGGTC
GCGGAGGCCATGGATGCGATCGCTGCGGCCGATCTTAGCCAGACGAGCGGGTTCGGCCCATTCGGACCGC
AAGGAATCGGTCAATACACTACATGGCGTGATTTCATATGCGCGATTGCTGATCCCCATGTGTATCACTG
GCAAACTGTGATGGACGACACCGTCAGTGCGTCCGTCGCGC
