>Addgene plasmid #73892 | pFA6a-hygML | addgene partial sequence | sequence record 149474 | Tef-promoter-F 5'-GGATACAGTTCTCACATCAC-3'
CCGCGACGTCTGTCGAGAAGTTTCTGATCGAAAAGTTCGACAGCGTCTCCGACCTGATGCGGCTCTCGGA
GGGCGAAGAATCTCGTGCTTTCAGCTTCGATGTAGGAGGGCGTGGATATGTCCTGCGGGTAAATAGCTGC
GCCGATGGTTTCTACAAAGATCGTTATGTTTATCGGCACTTTGCATCGGCCGCGCTCCCGATTCCGGAAG
TGCTTGACATTGGGGAATTCAGCGAGAGCCTGACCTATTGCATCTCCCGCCGTGCACAGGGTGTCACGTT
GCAAGACCTGCCTGAAACCGAACTGCCCGCTGTTCTGCAGCCGGTCGCGGAGGCCATGGATGCGATCGCT
GCGGCCGATCTTAGCCAGACGAGCGGGTTCGGCCCATTCGGACCGCAAGGAATCGGTCAATACACTACAT
GGCGTGATTTCATATGCGCGATTGCTGATCCCCATGTGTATCACTGGCAAACTGTGATGGACGACACCGT
CAGTGCGTCCGTCGCGCAGGCTCTCGATGAGCTGATGCTTTGGGCCGAGGACTGCCCCGAAGTCCGGCAC
CTCATGCACGCGGATTTCGGCTCCAACAATGTCCTGACGGACAATGGCCGCATAACAGCGGTCATTGACT
GGAGCGAGGCGATGTTCGGGGATTCCCAATACGAGGTCGCCAACATCTTCTTCTGGAGGCCGTGGTTGGC
TTGTATGGAGCAGCAGACGCGCTACTTCGAGCGGAGGCATCCGGAGCTTGCAGGATCGCCGCGGCTCCG
